Addgene plasmid #218128: pSD025A
Depositing lab: David Liu. Publication: Continuous evolution of compact protein degradation tags regulated by selective molecular glues. Mercer JAM, DeCarlo SJ, Roy Burman SS, Sreekanth V, Nelson AT, Hunkeler M, Chen PJ, Donovan KA, Kokkonda P, Tiwari PK, Shoba VM, Deb A, Choudhary A, Fischer ES, Liu DR. Science. 2024 Mar 15;383(6688):eadk4422. doi: 10.1126/science.adk4422. Epub 2024 Mar 15. PubMed 38484051.
Backbone
  Vector backbone: p15A
Growth in bacteria
  Bacterial resistance: Kanamycin, 50 μg/mL
  Growth temperature: 37°C
  Growth strain: DH5alpha
  Copy number: Low Copy
Gene/Insert 1
  Gene/Insert name: CRBN
  Species: H. sapiens (human)
  Mutation: W384A, Y386A
  Entrez Gene: CRBN (a.k.a. MRT2, MRT2A)
  Tag / fusion protein: scP22 (N terminal on insert)
Gene/Insert 2
  Gene/Insert name: M13 pIII-neg
Terms and licenses: Academic/Nonprofit Terms; Industry Terms: Not Available to Industry
How to cite: pSD025A was a gift from David Liu (Addgene plasmid # 218128 ; http://n2t.net/addgene:218128 ; RRID:Addgene_218128)
