[The description below was written by a language model from this plasmid's Addgene catalogue record and pLannotate feature annotations shown in this document.]
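Description:
pSD025A is a low-copy bacterial accessory plasmid built on a p15A origin and selected with kanamycin (aph(3')-Ia). It comes from work on continuous evolution of compact, molecular-glue-regulated protein degradation tags. The p15A replicon is compatible with ColE1-type plasmids, so it can coexist with other plasmids in the same E. coli host. rrnB T1/T2 terminators flank the backbone elements and insulate the expression units from read-through.

The plasmid carries two payloads in opposite orientations. The first is human cereblon (CRBN), the substrate-recognition subunit of the DDB1–CUL4 E3 ligase and the target of glue-type degrader compounds. Here it carries the W384A and Y386A substitutions and is fused at its N terminus to scP22. The feature table is consistent with this fusion. Upstream of CRBN in the reading direction it shows a phage P22 C2 repressor fragment, a second repressor-like segment annotated by homology as dicA, and a short FLAG-like stretch. Together these probably represent a single-chain P22 repressor DNA-binding module joined to CRBN through a linker. The second payload is "M13 pIII-neg", annotated as M13 gene III fragments interrupted by a His-tag-like sequence. This fits a dominant-negative variant of the phage minor coat protein, which reduces the infectivity of progeny phage when expressed.

This arrangement suggests a negative-selection plasmid for phage-assisted continuous evolution. In such a design, an unwanted interaction with the mutant CRBN bait would drive pIII-neg expression and penalise phage encoding that variant. The record does not state this logic explicitly. No promoters or operator sites are annotated, so the elements controlling either gene cannot be identified from the record.
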