Features (pLannotate 1.2.2; 13 found; start..end, strand, type, name):
     25..52      -  terminator     rrnB T2 terminator: transcription terminator T2 from the E. coli rrnB gene
    144..230     -  terminator     rrnB T1 terminator: Escherichia coli rrnB; transcription terminator T1 from the E. coli rrnB gene
    232..347     -  ncRNA          5S rRNA: Accession: RF00001 - 5S ribosomal RNA
    453..1268    -  CDS            KanR: aminoglycoside phosphotransferase; aph(3')-Ia; confers resistance to kanamycin in bacteria or G418 (Geneticin®) in eukaryotes
   1409..1954    -  rep_origin     p15A ori: Plasmids containing the medium-copy-number p15A origin of replication can be propagated in E. coli cells that contain a second plasmid with the ColE1 origin.
   2013..2048    -  terminator     rrnB T1 terminator (fragment): Escherichia coli rrnB; transcription terminator T1 from the E. coli rrnB gene
   2181..2245    +  CDS            M13 gene III (fragment) (sequence withheld): pIII; III; minor coat protein
   2246..2263    +  CDS            7xHis (fragment) (sequence partly withheld): 6xHis affinity tag
   2263..3022    +  CDS            M13 gene III (fragment) (sequence partly withheld): pIII; III; minor coat protein
   3382..4704    -  CDS            CRBN: CRBN_HUMAN - Experimental evidence at protein level: Swiss-Prot protein existence level 1. Substrate recognition component of a DCX (DDB1-CUL4-X-box) E3 protein ligase complex that mediates the ubiquitination and subsequent proteasomal degradation of target proteins, such as MEIS2 (Probable). Normal degradation of key regulatory proteins is required for normal limb outgrowth and expression of the fibroblast growth factor FGF8 (PubMed:20223979, PubMed:24328678, PubMed:25043012, PubMed:25108355). Maintains presynaptic glutamate release and consequently cognitive functions, such as memory and lea
   4705..4725    -  CDS            FLAG (fragment): FLAG® epitope tag, followed by an enterokinase cleavage site
   4747..4935    -  CDS            dicA (fragment): DICA_ECOLI - Protein predicted: Swiss-Prot protein existence level 4. This protein is a repressor of division inhibition gene dicB. From Escherichia coli (strain K12).
   4948..5229    -  CDS            C2 (fragment): RPC2_BPP22 - Experimental evidence at protein level: Swiss-Prot protein existence level 1. This protein allows the phage to reside inactively in the chromosome of its host bacterium. This lysogenic state is maintained by binding of regulatory protein C2 to the OR and OL operators, preventing transcription of proteins necessary for lytic development. From Salmonella phage P22 (Bacteriophage P22).
>Addgene plasmid #218128 | pSD025A | addgene full sequence | sequence record 430198 | Addgene NGS Result
CCTCAGCGAGTTTGTAGAAACGCAAAAAGGACATCCGTCAGGATGGCCTTCTGCTTAATTTGATGCCTGG
CAGTTTATGGCGGGCGTCCTGCCCGCCACCCTCCGGGCCGTTGCTTCGCAACGTTCAAATCCGCTCCCGG
CGGATTTGTCCTACTCAGGAGAGCGTTCACCGACAAACAACAGATAAAACGAAAGGCCCAGTCTTTCGAC
TGAGCCTTTCGTTTTATTTGATGCCTGGCAGTTCCCTACTCTCGCATGGGGAGACCCCACACTACCATCG
GCGCTACGGCGTTTCACTTCTGAGTTCGGCATGGGGTCAGGTGGGACCACCGCGCTACTGCCGCCAGGCA
AATTCTGTTTTATCAGACCGCTTCTGCGTTCTGATTTAATCTGTATCAGGCTGAAAATCTTCTCTCATCC
GCCAAAACAGCCATGCCCATGGCGTACGGATCTTAGAAAAACTCATCGAGCATCAAATGAAACTGCAATT
TATTCATATCAGGATTATCAATACCATATTTTTGAAAAAGCCGTTTCTGTAATGAAGGAGAAAACTCACC
GAGGCAGTTCCATAGGATGGCAAGATCCTGGTATCGGTCTGCGATTCCGACTCGTCCAACATCAATACAA
CCTATTAATTTCCCCTCGTCAAAAATAAGGTTATCAAGTGAGAAATCACCATGAGTGACGACTGAATCCG
GTGAGAATGGCAAAAGTTTATGCATTTCTTTCCAGACTTGTTCAACAGGCCAGCCATTACGCTCGTCATC
AAAATCACTCGCATCAACCAAACCGTTATTCATTCGTGATTGCGCCTGAGCGAGACGAAATACGCGATCG
CTGTTAAAAGGACAATTACAAACAGGAATCGAATGCAACCGGCGCAGGAACACTGCCAGCGCATCAACAA
TATTTTCACCTGAATCAGGATATTCTTCTAATACCTGGAATGCTGTTTTCCCGGGGATCGCAGTGGTGAG
TAACCATGCATCATCAGGAGTACGGATAAAATGCTTGATGGTCGGAAGAGGCATAAATTCCGTCAGCCAG
TTTAGTCTGACCATCTCATCTGTAACATCATTGGCAACGCTACCTTTGCCATGTTTCAGAAACAACTCTG
GCGCATCGGGCTTCCCATACAATCGATAGATTGTCGCACCTGATTGCCCGACATTATCGCGAGCCCATTT
ATACCCATATAAATCAGCATCCATGTTGGAATTTAATCGCGGCCTAGAGCAAGACGTTTCCCGTTGAATA
TGGCTCATAACACCCCTTGTATTACTGTTTATGTAAGCAGACAGTTTTATTGTTCATGAAGAGAAACCTA
CGGATCGGGGCGGAGATTTCCTGGAAGATGCCAGGAAGATACTTAACAGGGAAGTGAGAGGGCCGCGGCA
AAGCCGTTTTTCCATAGGCTCCGCCCCCCTGACAAGCATCACGAAATCTGACGCTCAAATCAGTGGTGGC
GAAACCCGACAGGACTATAAAGATACCAGGCGTTTCCCCCTGGCGGCTCCCTCGTGCGCTCTCCTGTTCC
TGCCTTTCGGTTTACCGGTGTCATTCCGCTGTTATGGCCGCGTTTGTCTCATTCCACGCCTGACACTCAG
TTCCGGGTAGGCAGTTCGCTCCAAGCTGGACTGTATGCACGAACCCCCCGTTCAGTCCGACCGCTGCGCC
TTATCCGGTAACTATCGTCTTGAGTCCAACCCGGAAAGACATGCAAAAGCACCACTGGCAGCAGCCACTG
GTAATTGATTTAGAGGAGTTAGTCTTGAAGTCATGCGCCGGTTAAGGCTAAACTGAAAGGACAAGTTTTG
GTGACTGCGCTCCTCCAAGCCAGTTACCTCGGTTCAAAGAGTTGGTAGCTCAGAGAACCTTCGAAAAACC
GCCCTGCAAGGCGGTTTTTTCGTTTTCAGAGCAAGATATTACGCGCAGACCAAAACGATCTCAAGAAGAT
CATCTTATTAAGGAGCCCCATACGATATACGAGAGGACATCCGGGCAAATGCAACGAAAGGCTCAGTCGA
AAGACTGGGCCTTTCGTTGCGCTGCGGAGACTTAGGGACCCTAATATTTAAGACTTCTTAATTTCAAGGC
ACCCCGGGCTTTACTCGTAAAGCTTCCGGCGCGTATGTTGTGTCGACCGACCTGCAGGTGCAGTAAGGAG
GAAAAAAAAA
[65 nt withheld, positions 2181-2245]
CATCACCATCACCATCA
[33 nt withheld, positions 2263-2295]
C
[98 nt withheld, positions 2297-2394]
A
[305 nt withheld, positions 2396-2700]
G
[176 nt withheld, positions 2702-2877]
CCAATCGTCTGACCTGCCTCAACCTCCTGTC
[82 nt withheld, positions 2909-2990]
GCTCTGAGGGAGGCGGTTCCGGTGGTGGCTC
[36 nt withheld, positions 3022-3057]
A
[35 nt withheld, positions 3059-3093]
CCTCCCTCAATCGGTTGAATGTCGCCCTTTTGTCTTTGGCGCTGGTAAACCTTACGAGTTCAGTATCGAC
TGCGATAAGATCAACCTGTTCCGC
[50 nt withheld, positions 3188-3237]
T
[36 nt withheld, positions 3239-3274]
ACGGAGCCAATGTACGCAAAAAACCCCGCTTCAGCGGGGTTTTTTCGCCAAAAAAAACCCCGCCCTGTCA
GGGGCGGGGTTTTTTTTTAGGGCCCTACTGACTGTTACAAGCAAAGAATTACCTTGTCTGGGGAAATTTC
GTCTTCAGTGTCAGGGATAGTGGGCAGCAGAGCAGAACGCGTCAGGCCCCAAAACTTCTGGGGAGACATG
TCTTTCTTAGTAGCCGTGAACTTCCAGCCGATGTGAGATGCGCAAATTTTGCATTGTGCAACAGTTGCGG
CTGCCCCAGGGAACCAAGAGTGCTCGGTAGAAGGACGACCGATAAGATTAAGATTGCATGCTTTATATAC
CGTCAGCGTTTCGTGGACGTAGCCATGAGGATTAACGTACGCAGCCATCGGCCCGCAAAGAGACAGACTA
AAGATCTCATTCTTCGTTGTAATTTCCGTTTCCTGGCATTGCTTACAGCACAGACTAGTGCACTTATTCA
TAATGTCAAGTTCACAACGCAAGCGTTGGATAGCCGAACCAATTTTCAAAAGTTGGATACGTAAGACATC
ATCAATGGGAAGGCACGCAGCCACGCGGTACGAGAAGTCAATTGGGTTGGAAGGAAGGGAGTCGTCTTTT
AAGTTTTCGTCCCACTCGCGTAATTGTTTTTTAATACGGTCCATAAGCGTCTCTGCGTCGTACAACGAAT
ATAACCAACGCGGCCAGCTTGTAAGGTTGGCACAATGAAATTTACGCTTCTGGTACTTTTGCCACCACTT
GTAGCTACATTGGTCCTCACGGGACACTGGCTTCGACGGAAAGATTTGACATTTATTTAAGGACTCCAAT
TGCACTGCTGACATAGTAGAGGGCAGGACGCACTCTGGTAAGATTTGGACCTTGGCCTGCTGGATTCCAT
CGCTTTGGGTACGCAATTCCAGAACTTTGAAGCGTTGACGTCCGATGGCTTTTACTTTTACAATTTCGAT
CCCGAAGTCCTGTTCTTCACGATATGCGTAAATCTCGGCTGTGGTTCCAAATTGTGCTTCGCGTTCCTGG
ACATTGCTGTAGGCTAAAACTGCAAAGGTGCGGTCCTTCTGGATCAAATTACGTACCATCGAAACTTCTT
GCGGGTGAAAAAGTTGCAAAGGAAGTGTCTGGCCCGGAATCAGGATCATCATCACTTGAGGCAGTACGGG
GATAACCTGGCAAGAGTCATCGTCGTGAAGCGTACGGCCGTGAAACTCCTCCATATCAGCCCCCAGATAT
GTGTGACTTGTAGGCAGGCTGGTATCGAAATTGATAATGTTAGGCTTTTTTGCTTCTTTCGAATCTTGAT
CCTCGACTTCCATCTCATCCTCCTCCTCACTCTCTGCTGGCAGCAACGGCAGATGGTTCCCCATATTATG
CGCTGCGTCCTGTTGATCCCCCTCTCCGGCCTTGTCATCGTCGTCCTTGTAGTCGACATTTGTCTGTGAC
AAATCGCCTTTTAACAGGTAGTCGGGCGAACACTGTAAGGCTTTCGAAAGGGCCAATAAGTTCTCCCCAT
TAGGCTCTGTTTCACTGCGCTCCCACTGGGAAATGGCAACGTTACTCACACCTACCATCTTCCCCAGAGC
CGCTTGACGGATCTTTAATTTTTTGCGACGTGCGCGAATGCGTTCTCCCATCAGTTGAGTGTTTGCGCTT
ACCCAGGAGATCAATGGGTAACTTCCACGTGGTTCGTGGCGCGAGTGATAAGCAACATTCGTCTGGGATA
AATCGCCCTTAAGTAAATAGTCAGGCGAGCATTGCAGGGCCTTGCTAAGCGCCAGAAGGTTTTCGCCGTT
CGGCTCCGTTTCGCTACGCTCCCATTGAGAAATGGCTACGTTAGATACACCGACCATTTTCCCTAAGGCC
GCCTGACGGATCTTAAGCTTCTTACGGCGAGCGCGGATGCGCTCACCCATTAACTGGGTGTTCATTTTTT
TTTCCTCCTTACTCTAGTAAAAGTTAAACAAAATTATTTGTAGAGGGAAACCGTTGTGGTCTCCCTGAAT
ATAGATACCGAGCCTTATGCATGCCCGTAAAGTTATCCAGCAACCACTCATAGACCTAGGGCAGCAGATA
GGGACGACGTGGTGTTAGCTGTGCTCTAGAAT
